Addgene plasmid #219332: SFFV-ELK3-Brd 409
Purpose: Transcription factor ELK3 with a specific barcode assigned.
Depositing lab: Filipe Pereira. Depositing organization: Center for Neuroscience and Cell Biology, University of Coimbra. Publication: A combinatorial transcription factor screening platform for immune cell reprogramming. Kurochkin I, Altman AR, Caiado I, Pertiga-Cabral D, Halitzki E, Minaeva M, Zimmermannova O, Henriques-Oliveira L, Klein D, Nair M, Oliveira D, Cajal LR, Knittel R, Feick C, Ringner M, Martin M, Cirovic B, Pires CF, Rosa FF, Sitnicka E, Theis FJ, Pereira CF. Cell Syst. 2026 Jan 21;17(1):101457. doi: 10.1016/j.cels.2025.101457. Epub 2026 Jan 14. PubMed 41539305.
Backbone
  Vector backbone: SFFV-MCS
  Backbone size w/o insert (bp): 6638
  Vector type: Lentiviral
Growth in bacteria
  Bacterial resistance: Ampicillin, 100 μg/mL
  Growth temperature: 37°C
  Growth strain: NEB Stable
  Copy number: High Copy
Gene/Insert
  Gene/Insert name: ELK3
  Species: H. sapiens (human)
  Insert size (bp): 1224
  Entrez Gene: ELK3 (a.k.a. ERP, NET, SAP-2, SAP2)
  Promoter: The spleen focus-forming virus (SFFV) promoter
  Cloning method: Restriction Enzyme; 5′ cloning site Bsp119I (not destroyed); 3′ cloning site BstHI (not destroyed)
Terms and licenses: Academic/Nonprofit Terms; Industry Terms: Not Available to Industry
Depositor comments: Barcode sequence cloned into XbaI restriction site. Design of plasmid is as follows: SFFV-[TF sequence]-WPRE-[Barcode sequence].
How to cite: SFFV-ELK3-Brd 409 was a gift from Filipe Pereira (Addgene plasmid # 219332 ; http://n2t.net/addgene:219332 ; RRID:Addgene_219332)
