[The description below was written by a language model from this plasmid's Addgene catalogue record and pLannotate feature annotations shown in this document.]
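Description:
SFFV-ELK3-Brd 409 is a third-generation-style, self-inactivating HIV-1 lentiviral transfer plasmid built on the SFFV-MCS backbone, carrying the human transcription factor ELK3 together with a construct-specific DNA barcode. It is propagated in E. coli through a high-copy ColE1/pUC-type origin with ampicillin selection (AmpR/β-lactamase). An f1 origin plus remnants of a pBluescript-type cloning region (lacZα and lacI fragments, lac promoter/operator, T7 and T3 promoters) are also annotated. No mammalian selection marker or fluorescent reporter appears in the feature table.

The viral cassette begins with an RSV promoter fused to a truncated 5' LTR, which drives Tat-independent production of genomic RNA in packaging cells. It is followed by the Ψ packaging signal with a gag fragment, the RRE for Rev-dependent nuclear export, and the cPPT/CTS, which aids nuclear import of the reverse-transcribed genome. Internally, the spleen focus-forming virus (SFFV) promoter, a strong promoter often favoured in haematopoietic cells, drives the ELK3 coding sequence (an ETS-family ternary complex factor also known as NET or SAP-2), cloned between retained restriction sites in the MCS. No epitope tag is annotated. A WPRE downstream enhances transcript stability and expression, and the cassette ends with a ΔU3 3' LTR and an SV40 polyadenylation signal.

According to the depositor, the layout is SFFV–TF–WPRE–barcode, with the barcode inserted at an XbaI site. The barcode is not annotated as a separate feature. The plasmid belongs to a barcoded transcription factor collection for combinatorial screening in immune cell reprogramming, where the barcode presumably allows the delivered factor to be identified by sequencing.
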