Features (pLannotate 1.2.2; 29 found; start..end, strand, type, name):
     94..112     -  promoter       T7 promoter: promoter for bacteriophage T7 RNA polymerase
    120..275     +  CDS            lacZα (fragment): LacZα fragment of β-galactosidase; lacZ fragment
    280..708     +  rep_origin     f1 ori (sequence partly withheld): f1 bacteriophage origin of replication; arrow indicates direction of (+) strand synthesis
    761..865     +  promoter       AmpR promoter: bla
    866..1726    +  CDS            AmpR: β-lactamase; bla; confers resistance to ampicillin, carbenicillin, and related antibiotics
   1897..2485    +  rep_origin     ori: high-copy-number ColE1/pMB1/pBR322/pUC origin of replication
   2668..2760    +  CDS            lacI (fragment): lac repressor; lacI; The lac repressor binds to the lac operator to inhibit transcription in E. coli. This inhibition can be relieved by adding lactose or isopropyl-β-D-thiogalactopyranoside (IPTG).
   2773..2794    +  protein_bind   CAP binding site: CAP binding activates transcription in the presence of cAMP. E. coli catabolite activator protein
   2809..2839    +  promoter       lac promoter: promoter for the E. coli lac operon
   2847..2863    +  protein_bind   lac operator: The lac repressor binds to the lac operator to inhibit transcription in E. coli. This inhibition can be relieved by adding lactose or isopropyl-β-D-thiogalactopyranoside (IPTG). lac repressor encoded by lacI
   2908..2926    +  promoter       T3 promoter: promoter for bacteriophage T3 RNA polymerase
   2954..3180    +  promoter       RSV promoter: Rous sarcoma virus enhancer/promoter
   3181..3361    +  LTR            5' LTR (truncated): truncated 5' long terminal repeat (LTR) from HIV-1
   3408..3533    +  misc_feature   HIV-1 Ψ: packaging signal of human immunodeficiency virus type 1
   3517..3880    +  CDS            HIV-1 gag (fragment): gag protein from human immunodeficiency virus 1; gag
   4026..4259    +  misc_feature   RRE: The Rev response element (RRE) of HIV-1 allows for Rev-dependent mRNA export from the nucleus to the cytoplasm.
   4636..4736    +  CDS            Rev (fragment): human immunodeficiency virus 1 (HIV-1) Rev protein; rev; enhances nuclear export of unspliced and incompletely spliced viral mRNAs
   4755..4872    +  misc_feature   cPPT/CTS: central polypurine tract and central termination sequence of HIV-1
   4906..5307    +  promoter       SFFV promoter: spleen focus-forming virus long terminal repeat (LTR) promoter
   5317..5340    +  misc_feature   MCS (fragment): pBluescript multiple cloning site
   5365..6585    +  CDS            ELK3: ELK3_HUMAN - Also known as NET, SAP2. Experimental evidence at protein level: Swiss-Prot protein existence level 1. May be a negative regulator of transcription, but can activate transcription when coexpressed with Ras, Src or Mos. Forms a ternary complex with the serum response factor and the ETS and SRF motifs of the Fos serum response element. From Homo sapiens (Human).
   6596..6621    +  misc_feature   MCS (fragment): pBluescript multiple cloning site
   6621..6680    +  CDS            S (fragment): HBSAG_WHV6 - Experimental evidence at transcript level: Swiss-Prot protein existence level 2. The middle envelope protein plays an important role in the budding of the virion. It is involved in the induction of budding in a nucleocapsid independent way. In this process the majority of envelope proteins bud to form subviral lipoprotein particles of 22 nm of diameter that do not contain a nucleocapsid (By similarity). From Woodchuck hepatitis B virus (isolate w64/pWS23) (WHV).
   6812..7215    +  misc_feature   WPRE: woodchuck hepatitis virus posttranscriptional regulatory element
   7273..7332    +  CDS            nef (fragment): NEF_HV1Z2 - Experimental evidence at protein level: Swiss-Prot protein existence level 1. Extracellular Nef protein targets CD4(+) T-lymphocytes for apoptosis by interacting with CXCR4 surface receptors. From Human immunodeficiency virus type 1 group M subtype D (isolate Z2/CDC-Z34) (HIV-1).
   7334..7567    +  LTR            3' LTR (ΔU3): self-inactivating 3' long terminal repeat (LTR) from HIV-1
   7639..7760    +  polyA_signal   SV40 poly(A) signal: SV40 polyadenylation signal
   7779..7800    +  rep_origin     SV40 ori (fragment): SV40 origin of replication
   7800..73      +  rep_origin     SV40 ori (across the origin): SV40 origin of replication
>Addgene plasmid #219332 | SFFV-ELK3-Brd 409 | addgene full sequence | sequence record 449075 | Addgene NGS Result
ATTTATGCAGAGGCCGAGGCCGCCTCGGCCTCTGAGCTATTCCAGAAGTAGTGAGGAGGCTTTTTTGGAG
GCCTAGGGACGTACCCAATTCGCCCTATAGTGAGTCGTATTACGCGCGCTCACTGGCCGTCGTTTTACAA
CGTCGTGACTGGGAAAACCCTGGCGTTACCCAACTTAATCGCCTTGCAGCACATCCCCCTTTCGCCAGCT
GGCGTAATAGCGAAGAGGCCCGCACCGATCGCCCTTCCCAACAGTTGCGCAGCCTGAATGGCGAATGGG
[124 nt withheld, positions 280-403]
C
[91 nt withheld, positions 405-495]
A
[49 nt withheld, positions 497-545]
CCTTTGACGTTGGAGTCCACGTTCTTT
[37 nt withheld, positions 573-609]
ACCCTATCTCGGTCTATTCTTTTGATTTATAAGGGATTTTGCCGATTTCGGCCTATTGGTTAAAAAATGA
GCTGATTTAACAAAAATTTAACGCGAATTTTAACAAAATATTAACGCTTACAATTTAGGTGGCACTTTTC
GGGGAAATGTGCGCGGAACCCCTATTTGTTTATTTTTCTAAATACATTCAAATATGTATCCGCTCATGAG
ACAATAACCCTGATAAATGCTTCAATAATATTGAAAAAGGAAGAGTATGAGTATTCAACATTTCCGTGTC
GCCCTTATTCCCTTTTTTGCGGCATTTTGCCTTCCTGTTTTTGCTCACCCAGAAACGCTGGTGAAAGTAA
AAGATGCTGAAGATCAGTTGGGTGCACGAGTGGGTTACATCGAACTGGATCTCAACAGCGGTAAGATCCT
TGAGAGTTTTCGCCCCGAAGAACGTTTTCCAATGATGAGCACTTTTAAAGTTCTGCTATGTGGCGCGGTA
TTATCCCGTATTGACGCCGGGCAAGAGCAACTCGGTCGCCGCATACACTATTCTCAGAATGACTTGGTTG
AGTACTCACCAGTCACAGAAAAGCATCTTACGGATGGCATGACAGTAAGAGAATTATGCAGTGCTGCCAT
AACCATGAGTGATAACACTGCGGCCAACTTACTTCTGACAACGATCGGAGGACCGAAGGAGCTAACCGCT
TTTTTGCACAACATGGGGGATCATGTAACTCGCCTTGATCGTTGGGAACCGGAGCTGAATGAAGCCATAC
CAAACGACGAGCGTGACACCACGATGCCTGTAGCAATGGCAACAACGTTGCGCAAACTATTAACTGGCGA
ACTACTTACTCTAGCTTCCCGGCAACAATTAATAGACTGGATGGAGGCGGATAAAGTTGCAGGACCACTT
CTGCGCTCGGCCCTTCCGGCTGGCTGGTTTATTGCTGATAAATCTGGAGCCGGTGAGCGTGGGTCTCGCG
GTATCATTGCAGCACTGGGGCCAGATGGTAAGCCCTCCCGTATCGTAGTTATCTACACGACGGGGAGTCA
GGCAACTATGGATGAACGAAATAGACAGATCGCTGAGATAGGTGCCTCACTGATTAAGCATTGGTAACTG
TCAGACCAAGTTTACTCATATATACTTTAGATTGATTTAAAACTTCATTTTTAATTTAAAAGGATCTAGG
TGAAGATCCTTTTTGATAATCTCATGACCAAAATCCCTTAACGTGAGTTTTCGTTCCACTGAGCGTCAGA
CCCCGTAGAAAAGATCAAAGGATCTTCTTGAGATCCTTTTTTTCTGCGCGTAATCTGCTGCTTGCAAACA
AAAAAACCACCGCTACCAGCGGTGGTTTGTTTGCCGGATCAAGAGCTACCAACTCTTTTTCCGAAGGTAA
CTGGCTTCAGCAGAGCGCAGATACCAAATACTGTTCTTCTAGTGTAGCCGTAGTTAGGCCACCACTTCAA
GAACTCTGTAGCACCGCCTACATACCTCGCTCTGCTAATCCTGTTACCAGTGGCTGCTGCCAGTGGCGAT
AAGTCGTGTCTTACCGGGTTGGACTCAAGACGATAGTTACCGGATAAGGCGCAGCGGTCGGGCTGAACGG
GGGGTTCGTGCACACAGCCCAGCTTGGAGCGAACGACCTACACCGAACTGAGATACCTACAGCGTGAGCT
ATGAGAAAGCGCCACGCTTCCCGAAGGGAGAAAGGCGGACAGGTATCCGGTAAGCGGCAGGGTCGGAACA
GGAGAGCGCACGAGGGAGCTTCCAGGGGGAAACGCCTGGTATCTTTATAGTCCTGTCGGGTTTCGCCACC
TCTGACTTGAGCGTCGATTTTTGTGATGCTCGTCAGGGGGGCGGAGCCTATGGAAAAACGCCAGCAACGC
GGCCTTTTTACGGTTCCTGGCCTTTTGCTGGCCTTTTGCTCACATGTTCTTTCCTGCGTTATCCCCTGAT
TCTGTGGATAACCGTATTACCGCCTTTGAGTGAGCTGATACCGCTCGCCGCAGCCGAACGACCGAGCGCA
GCGAGTCAGTGAGCGAGGAAGCGGAAGAGCGCCCAATACGCAAACCGCCTCTCCCCGCGCGTTGGCCGAT
TCATTAATGCAGCTGGCACGACAGGTTTCCCGACTGGAAAGCGGGCAGTGAGCGCAACGCAATTAATGTG
AGTTAGCTCACTCATTAGGCACCCCAGGCTTTACACTTTATGCTTCCGGCTCGTATGTTGTGTGGAATTG
TGAGCGGATAACAATTTCACACAGGAAACAGCTATGACCATGATTACGCCAAGCGCGCAATTAACCCTCA
CTAAAGGGAACAAAAGCTGGAGCTGCAAGCTTAATGTAGTCTTATGCAATACTCTTGTAGTCTTGCAACA
TGGTAACGATGAGTTAGCAACATGCCTTACAAGGAGAGAAAAAGCACCGTGCATGCCGATTGGTGGAAGT
AAGGTGGTACGATCGTGCCTTATTAGGAAGGCAACAGACGGGTCTGACATGGATTGGACGAACCACTGAA
TTGCCGCATTGCAGAGATATTGTATTTAAGTGCCTAGCTCGATACATAAACGGGTCTCTCTGGTTAGACC
AGATCTGAGCCTGGGAGCTCTCTGGCTAACTAGGGAACCCACTGCTTAAGCCTCAATAAAGCTTGCCTTG
AGTGCTTCAAGTAGTGTGTGCCCGTCTGTTGTGTGACTCTGGTAACTAGAGATCCCTCAGACCCTTTTAG
TCAGTGTGGAAAATCTCTAGCAGTGGCGCCCGAACAGGGACTTGAAAGCGAAAGGGAAACCAGAGGAGCT
CTCTCGACGCAGGACTCGGCTTGCTGAAGCGCGCACGGCAAGAGGCGAGGGGCGGCGACTGGTGAGTACG
CCAAAAATTTTGACTAGCGGAGGCTAGAAGGAGAGAGATGGGTGCGAGAGCGTCAGTATTAAGCGGGGGA
GAATTAGATCGCGATGGGAAAAAATTCGGTTAAGGCCAGGGGGAAAGAAAAAATATAAATTAAAACATAT
AGTATGGGCAAGCAGGGAGCTAGAACGATTCGCAGTTAATCCTGGCCTGTTAGAAACATCAGAAGGCTGT
AGACAAATACTGGGACAGCTACAACCATCCCTTCAGACAGGATCAGAAGAACTTAGATCATTATATAATA
CAGTAGCAACCCTCTATTGTGTGCATCAAAGGATAGAGATAAAAGACACCAAGGAAGCTTTAGACAAGAT
AGAGGAAGAGCAAAACAAAAGTAAGACCACCGCACAGCAAGCGGCCGCTGATCTTCAGACCTGGAGGAGG
AGATATGAGGGACAATTGGAGAAGTGAATTATATAAATATAAAGTAGTAAAAATTGAACCATTAGGAGTA
GCACCCACCAAGGCAAAGAGAAGAGTGGTGCAGAGAGAAAAAAGAGCAGTGGGAATAGGAGCTTTGTTCC
TTGGGTTCTTGGGAGCAGCAGGAAGCACTATGGGCGCAGCGTCAATGACGCTGACGGTACAGGCCAGACA
ATTATTGTCTGGTATAGTGCAGCAGCAGAACAATTTGCTGAGGGCTATTGAGGCGCAACAGCATCTGTTG
CAACTCACAGTCTGGGGCATCAAGCAGCTCCAGGCAAGAATCCTGGCTGTGGAAAGATACCTAAAGGATC
AACAGCTCCTGGGGATTTGGGGTTGCTCTGGAAAACTCATTTGCACCACTGCTGTGCCTTGGAATGCTAG
TTGGAGTAATAAATCTCTGGAACAGATTTGGAATCACACGACCTGGATGGAGTGGGACAGAGAAATTAAC
AATTACACAAGCTTAATACACTCCTTAATTGAAGAATCGCAAAACCAGCAAGAAAAGAATGAACAAGAAT
TATTGGAATTAGATAAATGGGCAAGTTTGTGGAATTGGTTTAACATAACAAATTGGCTGTGGTATATAAA
ATTATTCATAATGATAGTAGGAGGCTTGGTAGGTTTAAGAATAGTTTTTGCTGTACTTTCTATAGTGAAT
AGAGTTAGGCAGGGATATTCACCATTATCGTTTCAGACCCACCTCCCAACCCCGAGGGGACCCGACAGGC
CCGAAGGAATAGAAGAAGAAGGTGGAGAGAGAGACAGAGACAGATCCATTCGATTAGTGAACGGATCTCG
ACGGTATCGGTTAACTTTTAAAAGAAAAGGGGGGATTGGGGGGTACAGTGCAGGGGAAAGAATAGTAGAC
ATAATAGCAACAGACATACAAACTAAAGAATTACAAAAACAAATTACAAAAATTCAAAATTTTATCGATC
ACGAGACTAGCCTCGAGCTGGCTGCAGTAACGCCATTTTGCAAGGCATGGAAAAATACCAAACCAAGAAT
AGAGAAGTTCAGATCAAGGGCGGGTACATGAAAATAGCTAACGTTGGGCCAAACAGGATATCTGCGGTGA
GCAGTTTCGGCCCCGGCCCGGGGCCAAGAACAGATGGTCACCGCAGTTTCGGCCCCGGCCCGAGGCCAAG
AACAGATGGTCCCCAGATATGGCCCAACCCTCAGCAGTTTCTTAAGACCCATCAGATGTTTCCAGGCTCC
CCCAAGGACCTGAAATGACCCTGCGCCTTATTTGAATTAACCAATCAGCCTGCTTCTCGCTTCTGTTCGC
GCGCTTCTGCTTCCCGAGCTCTATAAAAGAGCTCACAACCCCTCACTCGGCGCGCCAGTCCTCCGACAGA
CTGAGTCGGCCGGTCGAATCAAGCTTATCGATACCGTCGACGGATCCGCTAGCCCGCGGTTCGAAATGGA
GAGTGCAATCACGCTGTGGCAGTTCCTGTTGCAGTTGCTGCTGGATCAGAAACATGAGCATTTGATCTGC
TGGACCTCGAACGATGGTGAATTCAAGCTCCTCAAAGCAGAAGAAGTGGCCAAGCTGTGGGGACTCCGAA
AAAACAAAACAAATATGAACTATGATAAGCTGAGCAGAGCCCTGCGATACTATTATGACAAGAACATCAT
CAAGAAGGTGATCGGGCAGAAGTTTGTGTACAAGTTTGTCTCTTTCCCGGAGATCCTGAAGATGGATCCT
CACGCGGTGGAGATCAGCCGGGAGAGCCTTCTGCTGCAGGACAGCGACTGCAAGGCGTCTCCGGAGGGCC
GCGAGGCCCACAAACACGGCCTGGCCGCCCTCAGAAGCACGAGCCGCAACGAATACATCCACTCAGGCCT
GTACTCGTCCTTCACCATTAATTCCCTGCAGAACCCACCAGACGCCTTCAAGGCCATCAAGACGGAGAAG
CTGGAGGAGCCGCCCGAAGACAGCCCCCCCGTGGAAGAAGTCAGGACTGTGATCAGGTTTGTGACCAATA
AAACCGACAAGCACGTCACCAGGCCGGTGGTGTCCCTGCCTTCCACGTCAGAGGCTGCGGCGGCGTCCGC
CTTCCTGGCCTCGTCCGTCTCGGCCAAGATCTCCTCTTTAATGTTGCCAAACGCTGCCAGTATTTCATCC
GCCTCACCCTTCTCATCTCGGTCCCCGTCCCTGTCCCCCAACTCACCCCTCCCTTCTGAACACAGAAGCC
TCTTCCTGGAGGCCGCCTGCCATGACTCCGATTCCCTGGAGCCCTTGAACCTGTCATCGGGCTCCAAGAC
CAAGTCTCCATCTCTTCCCCCAAAGGCCAAAAAACCCAAAGGCTTGGAAATCTCAGCGCCCCCGCTGGTG
CTCTCCGGCACCGACATCGGCTCCATCGCCCTCAACAGCCCAGCCCTCCCCTCGGGATCCCTCACCCCAG
CCTTCTTCACCGCACAGACACCAAATGGATTGCTTCTGACTCCGAGTCCACTGCTCTCCAGCATACATTT
CTGGAGCAGCCTTAGTCCAGTTGCTCCGCTGAGTCCTGCCAGGCTGCAAGGGCCAAGCACGCTGTTCCAG
TTCCCCACACTGCTTAATGGCCACATGCCAGTGCCAATCCCCAGTCTGGACAGAGCTGCTTCTCCAGTAC
TGCTTTCTTCAAACTCTCAGAAATCCTGAACCGGTCGGATCCCCCGGGCTGCAGGAATTCGAGCATCTTA
CCGCCATTTATTCCCATATTTGTTCTGTTTTTCTTGATTTGGGTATACATTTAAATGTTAATAAAACAAA
ATGGTGGGGCAATCATTTACATTTTTAGGGATATGTAATTACTAGTTCAGGTGTATTGCCACAAGACAAA
CATGTTAAGAAACTTTCCCGTTATTTACGCTCTGTTCCTGTTAATCAACCTCTGGATTACAAAATTTGTG
AAAGATTGACTGATATTCTTAACTATGTTGCTCCTTTTACGCTGTGTGGATATGCTGCTTTAATGCCTCT
GTATCATGCTATTGCTTCCCGTACGGCTTTCGTTTTCTCCTCCTTGTATAAATCCTGGTTGCTGTCTCTT
TATGAGGAGTTGTGGCCCGTTGTCCGTCAACGTGGCGTGGTGTGCTCTGTGTTTGCTGACGCAACCCCCA
CTGGCTGGGGCATTGCCACCACCTGTCAACTCCTTTCTGGGACTTTCGCTTTCCCCCTCCCGATCGCCAC
GGCAGAACTCATCGCCGCCTGCCTTGCCCGCTGCTGGACAGGGGCTAGGTTGCTGGGCACTGATAATTCC
GTGGTGTTGTCGGGGAAGCTGACGTCCTTTGCAATTCGATATCAAGCTGTACCTTCTAGATGTACAACGC
AACGAGCGCTTCTAGACCAATGACTTACAAGGCAGCTGTAGATCTTAGCCACTTTTTAAAAGAAAAGGGG
GGACTGGAAGGGCTAATTCACTCCCAACGAAGACAAGATCTGCTTTTTGCTTGTACTGGGTCTCTCTGGT
TAGACCAGATCTGAGCCTGGGAGCTCTCTGGCTAACTAGGGAACCCACTGCTTAAGCCTCAATAAAGCTT
GCCTTGAGTGCTTCAAGTAGTGTGTGCCCGTCTGTTGTGTGACTCTGGTAACTAGAGATCCCTCAGACCC
TTTTAGTCAGTGTGGAAAATCTCTAGCAGTAGTAGTTCATGTCATCTTATTATTCAGTATTTATAACTTG
CAAAGAAATGAATATCAGAGAGTGAGAGGAACTTGTTTATTGCAGCTTATAATGGTTACAAATAAAGCAA
TAGCATCACAAATTTCACAAATAAAGCATTTTTTTCACTGCATTCTAGTTGTGGTTTGTCCAAACTCATC
AATGTATCTTATCATGTCTGGCTCTAGCTATCCCGCCCCTAACTCCGCCCATCCCGCCCCTAACTCCGCC
CAGTTCCGCCCATTCTCCGCCCCATGGCTGACTAATTTTTTTT
