>Addgene plasmid #219332 | SFFV-ELK3-Brd 409 | depositor partial sequence | sequence record 428476 | TF ORF
ATGGAGAGTGCAATCACGCTGTGGCAGTTCCTGTTGCAGTTGCTGCTGGATCAGAAACATGAGCATTTGA
TCTGCTGGACCTCGAACGATGGTGAATTCAAGCTCCTCAAAGCAGAAGAAGTGGCCAAGCTGTGGGGACT
CCGAAAAAACAAAACAAATATGAACTATGATAAGCTGAGCAGAGCCCTGCGATACTATTATGACAAGAAC
ATCATCAAGAAGGTGATCGGGCAGAAGTTTGTGTACAAGTTTGTCTCTTTCCCGGAGATCCTGAAGATGG
ATCCTCACGCGGTGGAGATCAGCCGGGAGAGCCTTCTGCTGCAGGACAGCGACTGCAAGGCGTCTCCGGA
GGGCCGCGAGGCCCACAAACACGGCCTGGCCGCCCTCAGAAGCACGAGCCGCAACGAATACATCCACTCA
GGCCTGTACTCGTCCTTCACCATTAATTCCCTGCAGAACCCACCAGACGCCTTCAAGGCCATCAAGACGG
AGAAGCTGGAGGAGCCGCCCGAAGACAGCCCCCCCGTGGAAGAAGTCAGGACTGTGATCAGGTTTGTGAC
CAATAAAACCGACAAGCACGTCACCAGGCCGGTGGTGTCCCTGCCTTCCACGTCAGAGGCTGCGGCGGCG
TCCGCCTTCCTGGCCTCGTCCGTCTCGGCCAAGATCTCCTCTTTAATGTTGCCAAACGCTGCCAGTATTT
CATCCGCCTCACCCTTCTCATCTCGGTCCCCGTCCCTGTCCCCCAACTCACCCCTCCCTTCTGAACACAG
AAGCCTCTTCCTGGAGGCCGCCTGCCATGACTCCGATTCCCTGGAGCCCTTGAACCTGTCATCGGGCTCC
AAGACCAAGTCTCCATCTCTTCCCCCAAAGGCCAAAAAACCCAAAGGCTTGGAAATCTCAGCGCCCCCGC
TGGTGCTCTCCGGCACCGACATCGGCTCCATCGCCCTCAACAGCCCAGCCCTCCCCTCGGGATCCCTCAC
CCCAGCCTTCTTCACCGCACAGACACCAAATGGATTGCTTCTGACTCCGAGTCCACTGCTCTCCAGCATA
CATTTCTGGAGCAGCCTTAGTCCAGTTGCTCCGCTGAGTCCTGCCAGGCTGCAAGGGCCAAGCACGCTGT
TCCAGTTCCCCACACTGCTTAATGGCCACATGCCAGTGCCAATCCCCAGTCTGGACAGAGCTGCTTCTCC
AGTACTGCTTTCTTCAAACTCTCAGAAATCCTGA
