>Addgene plasmid #219332 | SFFV-ELK3-Brd 409 | depositor partial sequence | sequence record 428477 | Barcode sequence
TGTACAACGCAACGAGCGCT
